Addgene plasmid #18858: pEX-SP-CFP-STIM1(23-685)
Depositing lab: Tobias Meyer. Depositing organization: Stanford University. Publication: STIM is a Ca2+ sensor essential for Ca2+-store-depletion-triggered Ca2+ influx. Liou J, Kim ML, Heo WD, Jones JT, Myers JW, Ferrell JE, Meyer T. Curr Biol. 2005 Jul 12. 15(13):1235-41. 10.1016/j.cub.2005.05.055 PubMed 16005298.
Backbone
  Vector backbone: Gateway destination
  Backbone manufacturer: Invitrogen
  Backbone size w/o insert (bp): 5000
  Vector type: Mammalian Expression
  Selectable markers: Neomycin (select with G418)
Growth in bacteria
  Bacterial resistance: Kanamycin, 50 μg/mL
  Growth temperature: 37°C
  Growth strain: DH5alpha
  Copy number: Unknown
Gene/Insert
  Gene/Insert name: Stromal interaction molecule 1 (alt name: STIM1)
  Species: H. sapiens (human)
  Insert size (bp): 1995
  Mutation: CFP inserted between residues 1-23 (signal peptide) and 23-685 of STIM1. Lab plasmid MK2017.
  GenBank ID: NM_003156
  Entrez Gene: STIM1 (a.k.a. D11S4896E, GOK, IMD10, STRMK, TAM, TAM1)
  Tag / fusion protein: CFP (N terminal on backbone)
  Cloning method: Gateway Cloning; 5′ cloning site attB1 (unknown if destroyed); 3′ cloning site attB2 (unknown if destroyed)
  Sequencing primers: 5′ n/a; 3′ n/a
Terms and licenses: Academic/Nonprofit Terms; Industry Terms: Not Available to Industry
How to cite: pEX-SP-CFP-STIM1(23-685) was a gift from Tobias Meyer (Addgene plasmid # 18858 ; http://n2t.net/addgene:18858 ; RRID:Addgene_18858)
