[The description below was written by a language model from this plasmid's Addgene catalogue record and pLannotate feature annotations shown in this document.]
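Description:
pEX-SP-CFP-STIM1(23-685) is a mammalian expression plasmid of about 6.9 kb, built by Gateway recombination into an Invitrogen-derived destination vector. It encodes human stromal interaction molecule 1 (STIM1) carrying an internal cyan fluorescent tag. Transcription is driven by the human cytomegalovirus immediate-early enhancer and promoter and terminated by an SV40 polyadenylation signal.

The open reading frame begins with a short STIM1 fragment covering the N-terminal signal peptide. This is followed by ECFP, an attB1 recombination scar, and the remainder of STIM1 (residues 23-685), with attB2 flanking the 3′ end. Keeping the signal peptide upstream of the fluorescent protein preserves co-translational targeting to the endoplasmic reticulum. After signal peptide cleavage, CFP would be expected to sit at the mature N-terminus of STIM1, on the luminal side of the membrane, rather than blocking entry into the secretory pathway.

The plasmid is propagated in E. coli through a high-copy ColE1/pUC-type origin, and an f1 origin is also present. A single Tn5 aminoglycoside phosphotransferase gene (NeoR/KanR) serves both hosts. A bacterial promoter provides kanamycin resistance, and the SV40 early promoter with an HSV TK polyadenylation signal provides G418 selection in mammalian cells. The short large T antigen, ble and bGH poly(A) fragments in the annotation appear to be backbone remnants rather than functional elements.

The associated publication identifies STIM as a calcium sensor required for store-depletion-triggered calcium influx. The construct is therefore suited to live-cell fluorescence imaging of STIM1 localisation and redistribution in mammalian cells, including in combination with other spectrally distinct fluorescent fusions.
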