Features (pLannotate 1.2.2; 18 found; start..end, strand, type, name):
     61..364     +  enhancer       CMV enhancer: human cytomegalovirus immediate early enhancer
    365..568     +  promoter       CMV promoter: human cytomegalovirus (CMV) immediate early promoter
    600..671     +  CDS            STIM1 (fragment): STIM1_HUMAN - Also known as GOK From Homo sapiens (Human).
    684..1400    +  CDS            ECFP: ECFP is a basic (constitutively fluorescent) cyan fluorescent protein published in 1996, derived from Aequorea victoria. It has low acid sensitivity.
   1410..1434    +  protein_bind   attB1: mutant version of attB; recombination site for the Gateway® BP reaction BP Clonase™
   1434..3425    +  CDS            STIM1: STIM1_HUMAN - Also known as GOK From Homo sapiens (Human).
   3430..3454    -  protein_bind   attB2: mutant version of attB; recombination site for the Gateway® BP reaction BP Clonase™
   3458..3523    +  misc_feature   MCS: multiple cloning site
   3540..3624    +  CDS            large T antigen (fragment): large T antigen from SV40 (simian virus 40)
   3647..3768    +  polyA_signal   SV40 poly(A) signal: SV40 polyadenylation signal
   3802..4230    -  rep_origin     f1 ori (sequence partly withheld): f1 bacteriophage origin of replication; arrow indicates direction of (+) strand synthesis
   4257..4361    +  promoter       AmpR promoter: bla
   4363..4720    +  promoter       SV40 promoter: SV40 enhancer and early promoter
   4755..5549    +  CDS            NeoR/KanR: aminoglycoside phosphotransferase from Tn5; aph(3')-II (or nptII); confers resistance to neomycin, kanamycin, and G418 (Geneticin®)
   5570..5722    +  CDS            ble (fragment): BLE_KLEPN - Experimental evidence at protein level: Swiss-Prot protein existence level 1. Binding protein with a strong affinity to the bleomycin family of antibiotics. Binds to CL990; an antimitotic-antibiotic compound. From Klebsiella pneumoniae.
   5781..5828    +  polyA_signal   HSV TK poly(A) signal: herpes simplex virus thymidine kinase polyadenylation signal (Cole and Stacy, 1985)
   5919..5935    -  polyA_signal   bGH poly(A) signal (fragment): bovine growth hormone polyadenylation signal
   6157..6745    +  rep_origin     ori: high-copy-number ColE1/pMB1/pBR322/pUC origin of replication
>Addgene plasmid #18858 | pEX-SP-CFP-STIM1(23-685) | depositor full sequence | sequence record 8865 | Author sequence
TAGTTATTAATAGTAATCAATTACGGGGTCATTAGTTCATAGCCCATATATGGAGTTCCGCGTTACATAA
CTTACGGTAAATGGCCCGCCTGGCTGACCGCCCAACGACCCCCGCCCATTGACGTCAATAATGACGTATG
TTCCCATAGTAACGCCAATAGGGACTTTCCATTGACGTCAATGGGTGGAGTATTTACGGTAAACTGCCCA
CTTGGCAGTACATCAAGTGTATCATATGCCAAGTACGCCCCCTATTGACGTCAATGACGGTAAATGGCCC
GCCTGGCATTATGCCCAGTACATGACCTTATGGGACTTTCCTACTTGGCAGTACATCTACGTATTAGTCA
TCGCTATTACCATGGTGATGCGGTTTTGGCAGTACATCAATGGGCGTGGATAGCGGTTTGACTCACGGGG
ATTTCCAAGTCTCCACCCCATTGACGTCAATGGGAGTTTGTTTTGGCACCAAAATCAACGGGACTTTCCA
AAATGTCGTAACAACTCCGCCCCATTGACGCAAATGGGCGGTAGGCGTGTACGGTGGGAGGTCTATATAA
GCAGAGCTGGTTTAGTGAACCGTCAGATCCGCTAGCACCATGGATGTATGCGTCCGTCTTGCCCTGTGGC
TCCTCTGGGGACTCCTCCTGCACCAGGGCCAGAGCCTCGCACCGGTCGCCACCATGGTGAGCAAGGGCGA
GGAGCTGTTCACCGGGGTGGTGCCCATCCTGGTCGAGCTGGACGGCGACGTAAACGGCCACAAGTTCAGC
GTGTCCGGCGAGGGCGAGGGCGATGCCACCTACGGCAAGCTGACCCTGAAGTTCATCTGCACCACCGGCA
AGCTGCCCGTGCCCTGGCCCACCCTCGTGACCACCCTGACCTGGGGCGTGCAGTGCTTCAGCCGCTACCC
CGACCACATGAAGCAGCACGACTTCTTCAAGTCCGCCATGCCCGAAGGCTACGTCCAGGAGCGCACCATC
TTCTTCAAGGACGACGGCAACTACAAGACCCGCGCCGAGGTGAAGTTCGAGGGCGACACCCTGGTGAACC
GCATCGAGCTGAAGGGCATCGACTTCAAGGAGGACGGCAACATCCTGGGGCACAAGCTGGAGTACAACTA
CATCAGCCACAACGTCTATATCACCGCCGACAAGCAGAAGAACGGCATCAAGGCCAACTTCAAGATCCGC
CACAACATCGAGGACGGCAGCGTGCAGCTCGCCGACCACTACCAGCAGAACACCCCCATCGGCGACGGCC
CCGTGCTGCTGCCCGACAACCACTACCTGAGCACCCAGTCCGCCCTGAGCAAAGACCCCAACGAGAAGCG
CGATCACATGGTCCTGCTGGAGTTCGTGACCGCCGCCGGGATCACTCTCGGCATGGACGAGCTGTACAAG
TCCGGATCAACAAGTTTGTACAAAAAAGCAGGCTCCCTCAGCCATAGTCACAGTGAGAAGGCGACAGGAA
CCAGCTCGGGGGCCAACTCTGAGGAGTCCACTGCAGCAGAGTTTTGCCGAATTGACAAGCCCCTGTGTCA
CAGTGAGGATGAGAAACTCAGCTTCGAGGCAGTCCGTAACATCCACAAACTGATGGACGATGATGCCAAT
GGTGATGTGGATGTGGAAGAAAGTGATGAGTTCCTGAGGGAAGACCTCAATTACCATGACCCAACAGTGA
AACACAGCACCTTCCATGGTGAGGATAAGCTCATCAGCGTGGAGGACCTGTGGAAGGCATGGAAGTCATC
AGAAGTATACAATTGGACCGTGGATGAGGTGGTACAGTGGCTGATCACATATGTGGAGCTGCCTCAGTAT
GAGGAGACCTTCCGGAAGCTGCAGCTCAGTGGCCATGCCATGCCAAGGCTGGCTGTCACCAACACCACCA
TGACAGGGACTGTGCTGAAGATGACAGACCGGAGTCATCGGCAGAAGCTGCAGCTGAAGGCTCTGGATAC
AGTGCTCTTTGGGCCTCCTCTCTTGACTCGCCATAATCACCTCAAGGACTTCATGCTGGTGGTGTCTATC
GTTATTGGTGTGGGCGGCTGCTGGTTTGCCTATATCCAGAACCGTTACTCCAAGGAGCACATGAAGAAGA
TGATGAAGGACTTGGAGGGGTTACACCGAGCTGAGCAGAGTCTGCATGACCTTCAGGAAAGGCTGCACAA
GGCCCAGGAGGAGCACCGCACAGTGGAGGTGGAGAAGGTCCATCTGGAAAAGAAGCTGCGCGATGAGATC
AACCTTGCTAAGCAGGAAGCCCAGCGGCTGAAGGAGCTGCGGGAGGGTACTGAGAATGAGCGGAGCCGCC
AAAAATATGCTGAGGAGGAGTTGGAGCAGGTTCGGGAGGCCTTGAGGAAAGCAGAGAAGGAGCTAGAATC
TCACAGCTCATGGTATGCTCCAGAGGCCCTTCAGAAGTGGCTGCAGCTGACACATGAGGTGGAGGTGCAA
TATTACAACATCAAGAAGCAAAATGCTGAGAAGCAGCTGCTGGTGGCCAAGGAGGGGGCTGAGAAGATAA
AAAAGAAGAGAAACACACTCTTTGGCACCTTCCACGTGGCCCACAGCTCTTCCCTGGATGATGTAGATCA
TAAAATTCTAACAGCTAAGCAAGCACTGAGCGAGGTGACAGCAGCATTGCGGGAGCGCCTGCACCGCTGG
CAACAGATCGAGATCCTCTGTGGCTTCCAGATTGTCAACAACCCTGGCATCCACTCACTGGTGGCTGCCC
TCAACATAGACCCCAGCTGGATGGGCAGTACACGCCCCAACCCTGCTCACTTCATCATGACTGACGACGT
GGATGACATGGATGAGGAGATTGTGTCTCCCTTGTCCATGCAGTCCCCTAGCCTGCAGAGCAGTGTTCGG
CAGCGCCTGACGGAGCCACAGCATGGCCTGGGATCTCAGAGGGATTTGACCCATTCCGATTCGGAGTCCT
CCCTCCACATGAGTGACCGCCAGCGTGTGGCCCCCAAACCTCCTCAGATGAGCCGTGCTGCAGACGAGGC
TCTCAATGCCATGACTTCCAATGGCAGCCACCGGCTGATCGAGGGGGTCCACCCAGGGTCTCTGGTGGAG
AAACTGCCTGACAGCCCTGCCCTGGCCAAGAAGGCATTACTGGCGCTGAACCATGGGCTGGACAAGGCCC
ACAGCCTGATGGAGCTGAGCCCCTCAGCCCCACCTGGTGGCTCTCCACATTTGGATTCTTCCCGTTCTCA
CAGCCCCAGCTCCCCAGACCCAGACACACCATCTCCAGTTGGGGACAGCCGAGCCCTGCAAGCCAGCCGA
AACACACGCATTCCCCACCTGGCTGGCAAGAAGGCTGTGGCTGAGGAGGATAATGGCTCTATTGGCGAGG
AAACAGACTCCAGCCCAGGCCGGAAGAAGTTTCCTCTCAAAATCTTTAAGAAGCCTCTTAAGAAGTAGAA
CCCAGCTTTCTTGTACAAAGTGGTTGATCCGGACTCAGATCTCGAGCTCAAGCTTCGAATTCTGCAGTCG
ACGGTACCGCGGGCCCGGGATCCACCGGATCTAGATAACTGATCATAATCAGCCATACCACATTTGTAGA
GGTTTTACTTGCTTTAAAAAACCTCCCACACCTCCCCCTGAACCTGAAACATAAAATGAATGCAATTGTT
GTTGTTAACTTGTTTATTGCAGCTTATAATGGTTACAAATAAAGCAATAGCATCACAAATTTCACAAATA
AAGCATTTTTTTCACTGCATTCTAGTTGTGGTTTGTCCAAACTCATCAATGTATCTTAACGCGTAAATTG
TAAGCGTTAATATTTTGTTAAAATTCGCGTTAAATTTTTGTTAAATCAGCTCATTTTTTAACCAATAGGC
CGAAATCGGCAAAATCCCTTATAAATCAAAAGAATAGACCGAGATAGGGT
[37 nt withheld, positions 3901-3937]
AAAGAACGTGGACTCCAACGTCAAAGG
[49 nt withheld, positions 3965-4013]
T
[91 nt withheld, positions 4015-4105]
G
[124 nt withheld, positions 4107-4230]
CAGGTGGCACTTTTCGGGGAAATGTGCGCGGAACCCCTATTTGTTTATTTTTCTAAATACATTCAAATAT
GTATCCGCTCATGAGACAATAACCCTGATAAATGCTTCAATAATATTGAAAAAGGAAGAGTCCTGAGGCG
GAAAGAACCAGCTGTGGAATGTGTGTCAGTTAGGGTGTGGAAAGTCCCCAGGCTCCCCAGCAGGCAGAAG
TATGCAAAGCATGCATCTCAATTAGTCAGCAACCAGGTGTGGAAAGTCCCCAGGCTCCCCAGCAGGCAGA
AGTATGCAAAGCATGCATCTCAATTAGTCAGCAACCATAGTCCCGCCCCTAACTCCGCCCATCCCGCCCC
TAACTCCGCCCAGTTCCGCCCATTCTCCGCCCCATGGCTGACTAATTTTTTTTATTTATGCAGAGGCCGA
GGCCGCCTCGGCCTCTGAGCTATTCCAGAAGTAGTGAGGAGGCTTTTTTGGAGGCCTAGGCTTTTGCAAA
GATCGATCAAGAGACAGGATGAGGATCGTTTCGCATGATTGAACAAGATGGATTGCACGCAGGTTCTCCG
GCCGCTTGGGTGGAGAGGCTATTCGGCTATGACTGGGCACAACAGACAATCGGCTGCTCTGATGCCGCCG
TGTTCCGGCTGTCAGCGCAGGGGCGCCCGGTTCTTTTTGTCAAGACCGACCTGTCCGGTGCCCTGAATGA
ACTGCAAGACGAGGCAGCGCGGCTATCGTGGCTGGCCACGACGGGCGTTCCTTGCGCAGCTGTGCTCGAC
GTTGTCACTGAAGCGGGAAGGGACTGGCTGCTATTGGGCGAAGTGCCGGGGCAGGATCTCCTGTCATCTC
ACCTTGCTCCTGCCGAGAAAGTATCCATCATGGCTGATGCAATGCGGCGGCTGCATACGCTTGATCCGGC
TACCTGCCCATTCGACCACCAAGCGAAACATCGCATCGAGCGAGCACGTACTCGGATGGAAGCCGGTCTT
GTCGATCAGGATGATCTGGACGAAGAGCATCAGGGGCTCGCGCCAGCCGAACTGTTCGCCAGGCTCAAGG
CGAGCATGCCCGACGGCGAGGATCTCGTCGTGACCCATGGCGATGCCTGCTTGCCGAATATCATGGTGGA
AAATGGCCGCTTTTCTGGATTCATCGACTGTGGCCGGCTGGGTGTGGCGGACCGCTATCAGGACATAGCG
TTGGCTACCCGTGATATTGCTGAAGAGCTTGGCGGCGAATGGGCTGACCGCTTCCTCGTGCTTTACGGTA
TCGCCGCTCCCGATTCGCAGCGCATCGCCTTCTATCGCCTTCTTGACGAGTTCTTCTGAGCGGGACTCTG
GGGTTCGAAATGACCGACCAAGCGACGCCCAACCTGCCATCACGAGATTTCGATTCCACCGCCGCCTTCT
ATGAAAGGTTGGGCTTCGGAATCGTTTTCCGGGACGCCGGCTGGATGATCCTCCAGCGCGGGGATCTCAT
GCTGGAGTTCTTCGCCCACCCTAGGGGGAGGCTAACTGAAACACGGAAGGAGACAATACCGGAAGGAACC
CGCGCTATGACGGCAATAAAAAGACAGAATAAAACGCACGGTGTTGGGTCGTTTGTTCATAAACGCGGGG
TTCGGTCCCAGGGCTGGCACTCTGTCGATACCCCACCGAGACCCCATTGGGGCCAATACGCCCGCGTTTC
TTCCTTTTCCCCACCCCACCCCCCAAGTTCGGGTGAAGGCCCAGGGCTCGCAGCCAACGTCGGGGCGGCA
GGCCCTGCCATAGCCTCAGGTTACTCATATATACTTTAGATTGATTTAAAACTTCATTTTTAATTTAAAA
GGATCTAGGTGAAGATCCTTTTTGATAATCTCATGACCAAAATCCCTTAACGTGAGTTTTCGTTCCACTG
AGCGTCAGACCCCGTAGAAAAGATCAAAGGATCTTCTTGAGATCCTTTTTTTCTGCGCGTAATCTGCTGC
TTGCAAACAAAAAAACCACCGCTACCAGCGGTGGTTTGTTTGCCGGATCAAGAGCTACCAACTCTTTTTC
CGAAGGTAACTGGCTTCAGCAGAGCGCAGATACCAAATACTGTCCTTCTAGTGTAGCCGTAGTTAGGCCA
CCACTTCAAGAACTCTGTAGCACCGCCTACATACCTCGCTCTGCTAATCCTGTTACCAGTGGCTGCTGCC
AGTGGCGATAAGTCGTGTCTTACCGGGTTGGACTCAAGACGATAGTTACCGGATAAGGCGCAGCGGTCGG
GCTGAACGGGGGGTTCGTGCACACAGCCCAGCTTGGAGCGAACGACCTACACCGAACTGAGATACCTACA
GCGTGAGCTATGAGAAAGCGCCACGCTTCCCGAAGGGAGAAAGGCGGACAGGTATCCGGTAAGCGGCAGG
GTCGGAACAGGAGAGCGCACGAGGGAGCTTCCAGGGGGAAACGCCTGGTATCTTTATAGTCCTGTCGGGT
TTCGCCACCTCTGACTTGAGCGTCGATTTTTGTGATGCTCGTCAGGGGGGCGGAGCCTATGGAAAAACGC
CAGCAACGCGGCCTTTTTACGGTTCCTGGCCTTTTGCTGGCCTTTTGCTCACATGTTCTTTCCTGCGTTA
TCCCCTGATTCTGTGGATAACCGTATTACCGCCATGCAT
