>Addgene plasmid #18858 | pEX-SP-CFP-STIM1(23-685) | addgene partial sequence | sequence record 24864 | EGFP-N 5'-CGTCGCCGTCCAGCTCGACCAG-3'
NNNNNNNGNNANGCTCCTCGCCCTTGCTCACCATGGTGGCGACCGGTGCGAGGCTCTGGCCCTGGTGCAG
GAGGAGTCCCCAGAGGAGCCACAGGGCAAGACGGACGCATACATCCATGGTGCTAGCGGATCTGACGGTT
CACTAAACCAGCTCTGCTTATATAGACCTCCCACCGTACACGCCTACCGCCCATTTGCGTCAATGGGGCG
GAGTTGTTACGACATTTTGGAAAGTCCCGTTGATTTTGGTGCCAAAACAAACTCCCATTGACGTCAATGG
GGTGGAGACTTGGAAATCCCCGTGAGTCAAACCGCTATCCACGCCCATTGATGTACTGCCAAAACCGCAT
CACCATGGTAATAGCGATGACTAATACGTAGATGTACTGCCAAGTAGGAAAGTCCCATAAGGTCATGTAC
TGGGCATAATGCCAGGCGGGCCATTTACCGTCATTGACGTCAATAGGGGGCGTACTTGGCATATGATACA
CTTGATGTACTGCCAAGTGGGCAGTTTACCGTAAATACTCCACCCATTGACGTCAATGGAAAGTCCCTAT
TGGCGTTACTATGGGAACATACGTCATTATTGACGTCAATGGGCGGGGGTCGTTGGGCGGTCAGCCAGGC
GGGCCATTTACCGTAAGTTATGTAACGCGGAACTCCATATATGGGCTATGAACTAATGACCCCGTAATTG
ATTACTATTAATAACTAATGCATGGCGGTAATACNGTTATCCACAGAATCNNGGGATAACGCNNNAAGAN
NTGTGAGCAAANNNNAGCAAANNNNNNNNNNTAAAANNNNNTTGCTGGNNTTTTTNCANNNNTCGNCCCC
CCNNNCNANCATCNNNAAAANCGANNCNNNNNGNNNNNNNNNNNN
