>Addgene plasmid #18858 | pEX-SP-CFP-STIM1(23-685) | addgene partial sequence | sequence record 95848 | SV40pA-R 5'-GAAATTTGTGATGCTATTGC-3'
AGTTAACAACAACAATTGCATTCATTTTATGTTTCAGGTTCAGGGGGAGGTGTGGGAGGTTTTTTAAAGC
AAGTAAAACCTCTACAAATGTGGTATGGCTGATTATGATCAGTTATCTAGATCCGGTGGATCCCGGGCCC
GCGGTACCGTCGACTGCAGAATTCGAAGCTTGAGCTCGAGATCTGAGTCCGGATCAACCACTTTGTACAA
GAAAGCTGGGTTCTACTTCTTAAGAGGCTTCTTAAAGATTTTGAGGGGAAACTTCTTCCGGCCTGGGCTG
GAGTCTGTTTCCTCGCCAATAGAGCCATTATCCTCCTCAGCCACAGCCTTCTTGCCAGCCAGGTGGGGAA
TGCGTGTGTTTCGGCTGGCTTGCAGGGCTCGGCTGTCCCCAACTGGAGATGGTGTGTCTGGGTCTGGGGA
GCTGGGGCTGTGAGAACGGGAAGAATCCAAATGTGGAGAGCCACCAGGTGGGGCTGAGGGGCTCAGCTCC
ATCAGGCTGTGGGCCTTGTCCAGCCCATGGTTCAGCGCCAGTAATGCCTTCTTGGCCAGGGCAGGGCTGT
CAGGCAGTTTCTCCACCAGAGACCCTGGGTGGACCCCCTCGATCAGCCGGTGGCTGCCATTGGAAGTCAT
GGCATTGAGAGCCTCGTCTGCAGCACGGCTCATCTGAGGAGGTTTGGGGGCCACACGCTGGCGGTCACTC
ATGTGGAGGGAGGACTCCGAATCGGAATGGGTCAAATCTCTCTGAGATCCCAGGCCATGCTGTGGCTCCG
TCAGGCGCTGCCGAA
