>Addgene plasmid #18858 | pEX-SP-CFP-STIM1(23-685) | addgene partial sequence | sequence record 95902 | CMV-F 5'-CGCAAATGGGCGGTAGGCGTG-3'
AGCAGAGCTGGTTTAGTGAACCGTCAGATCCGCTAGCACCATGGATGTATGCGTCCGTCTTGCCCTGTGG
CTCCTCTGGGGACTCCTCCTGCACCAGGGCCAGAGCCTCGCACCGGTCGCCACCATGGTGAGCAAGGGCG
AGGAGCTGTTCACCGGGGTGGTGCCCATCCTGGTCGAGCTGGACGGCGACGTAAACGGCCACAAGTTCAG
CGTGTCCGGCGAGGGCGAGGGCGATGCCACCTACGGCAAGCTGACCCTGAAGTTCATCTGCACCACCGGC
AAGCTGCCCGTGCCCTGGCCCACCCTCGTGACCACCCTGACCTGGGGCGTGCAGTGCTTCAGCCGCTACC
CCGACCACATGAAGCAGCACGACTTCTTCAAGTCCGCCATGCCCGAAGGCTACGTCCAGGAGCGCACCAT
CTTCTTCAAGGACGACGGCAACTACAAGACCCGCGCCGAGGTGAAGTTCGAGGGCGACACCCTGGTGAAC
CGCATCGAGCTGAAGGGCATCGACTTCAAGGAGGACGGCAACATCCTGGGGCACAAGCTGGAGTACAACT
ACATCAGCCACAACGTCTATATCACCGCCGACAAGCAGAAGAACGGCATCAAGGCCAACTTCAAGATCCG
CCACAACATCGAGGACGGCAGCGTGCAGCTCGCCGACCACTACCAGCAGAACACCCCCATCGGCGACGGC
CCCGTGCTGCTGCCCGACAACCACTACCTGAGCACCCAGTCCGCCCTGAGCAAAGACCCCAACGAGAAGC
GCGATCACATGGTCCTGCTGGAGTTCGTGACCGCCGCCGGGATCACTCTCGGCATGGACGAGCTGTACAA
GTCCGGATCAACAAGTTTGTACAAAAAAGCAGGCTCC
